>Addgene plasmid #70400 | R777-E116 Hs.KRAS-nostop | addgene full sequence | sequence record 358317 | Addgene NGS Result
TTAACGCTAGCATGGATGTTTTCCCAGTCACGACGTTGTAAAACGACGGCCAGTCTTAAAATTCGAGCTC
GGTCCGAGGATCCGAAATAATGATTTTATTTTGACTGATAGTGACCTGTTCGTTGCAACAAATTGATAAG
CAATGCTTTTTTATAATGCCAACTTTGTACAAAAAAGTTGGCACC
[564 nt withheld, positions 186-749]
TCAACTTTCTTGTACAAAGTTGGCATTATAGGAAAGCATTGCTTATCAATTTGTTGCAACGAACAGGTCA
CTATCAGTCAAAATAAAATCATTATTTGCATGCAAGCTTAGATCCTCTAGACCAGCCAGGACAGAAATGC
CTCGACTTCGCTGCTACCCAAGGTTGCCGGGTGACGCACACCGTGGAAACGGATGAAGGCACGAACCCAG
TGGACATAAGCCTGTTCGGTTCGTAAGCTGTAATGCAAGTAGCGTATGCGCTCACGCAACTGGTCCAGAA
CCTTGACCGAACGCAGCGGTGGTAACGGCGCAGTGGCGGTTTTCATGGCTTGTTATGACTGTTTTTTTGG
GGTACAGTCTATGCCTCGGGCATCCAAGCAGCAAGCGCGTTACGCCGTGGGTCGATGTTTGATGTTATGG
AGCAGCAACGATGTTACGCAGCAGGGCAGTCGCCCTAAAACAAAGTTAAACATTATGAGGGAAGCGGTGA
TCGCCGAAGTATCGACTCAACTATCAGAGGTAGTTGGCGTCATCGAGCGCCATCTCGAACCGACGTTGCT
GGCCGTACATTTGTACGGCTCCGCAGTGGATGGCGGCCTGAAGCCACACAGTGATATTGATTTGCTGGTT
ACGGTGACCGTAAGGCTTGATGAAACAACGCGGCGAGCTTTGATCAACGACCTTTTGGAAACTTCGGCTT
CCCCTGGAGAGAGCGAGATTCTCCGCGCTGTAGAAGTCACCATTGTTGTGCACGACGACATCATTCCGTG
GCGTTATCCAGCTAAGCGCGAACTGCAATTTGGAGAATGGCAGCGCAATGACATTCTTGCAGGTATCTTC
GAGCCAGCCACGATCGACATTGATCTGGCTATCTTGCTGACAAAAGCAAGAGAACATAGCGTTGCCTTGG
TAGGTCCAGCGGCGGAGGAACTCTTTGATCCGGTTCCTGAACAGGATCTATTTGAGGCGCTAAATGAAAC
CTTAACGCTATGGAACTCGCCGCCCGACTGGGCTGGCGATGAGCGAAATGTAGTGCTTACGTTGTCCCGC
ATTTGGTACAGCGCAGTAACCGGCAAAATCGCGCCGAAGGATGTCGCTGCCGACTGGGCAATGGAGCGCC
TGCCGGCCCAGTATCAGCCCGTCATACTTGAAGCTAGACAGGCTTATCTTGGACAAGAAGAAGATCGCTT
GGCCTCGCGCGCAGATCAGTTGGAAGAATTTGTCCACTACGTGAAAGGCGAGATCACCAAGGTAGTCGGC
AAATAACCCTCGAGCCACCCATGACCAAAATCCCTTAACGTGAGTTACGCGTCGTTCCACTGAGCGTCAG
ACCCCGTAGAAAAGATCAAAGGATCTTCTTGAGATCCTTTTTTTCTGCGCGTAATCTGCTGCTTGCAAAC
AAAAAAACCACCGCTACCAGCGGTGGTTTGTTTGCCGGATCAAGAGCTACCAACTCTTTTTCCGAAGGTA
ACTGGCTTCAGCAGAGCGCAGATACCAAATACTGTTCTTCTAGTGTAGCCGTAGTTAGGCCACCACTTCA
AGAACTCTGTAGCACCGCCTACATACCTCGCTCTGCTAATCCTGTTACCAGTGGCTGCTGCCAGTGGCGA
TAAGTCGTGTCTTACCGGGTTGGACTCAAGACGATAGTTACCGGATAAGGCGCAGCGGTCGGGCTGAACG
GGGGGTTCGTGCACACAGCCCAGCTTGGAGCGAACGACCTACACCGAACTGAGATACCTACAGCGTGAGC
TATGAGAAAGCGCCACGCTTCCCGAAGGGAGAAAGGCGGACAGGTATCCGGTAAGCGGCAGGGTCGGAAC
AGGAGAGCGCACGAGGGAGCTTCCAGGGGGAAACGCCTGGTATCTTTATAGTCCTGTCGGGTTTCGCCAC
CTCTGACTTGAGCGTCGATTTTTGTGATGCTCGTCAGGGGGGCGGAGCCTATGGAAAAACGCCAGCAACG
CGGCCTTTTTACGGTTCCTGGCCTTTTGCTGGCCTTTTGCTCACATGTTCTTTCCTGCGTTATCCCCTGA
TTCTGTGGATAACCGTATTACCGCCTTTGAGTGAGCTGATACCGCTCGCCGCAGCCGAACGACCGAGCGC
AGCGAGTCAGTGAGCGAGGAAGCGGAAGAGCGCCCAATACGCAAACCGCCTCTCCCCGCGCGTTGGCCGA
TTCATTAATGCAGCTGGCACGACAGGTTTCCCGACTGGAAAGCGGGCAGTGAGCGCAACGCAATTAATAC
GCGTACCGCTAGCCAGGAAGAGTTTGTAGAAACGCAAAAAGGCCATCCGTCAGGATGGCCTTCTGCTTAG
TTTGATGCCTGGCAGTTTATGGCGGGCGTCCTGCCCGCCACCCTCCGGGCCGTTGCTTCACAACGTTCAA
ATCCGCTCCCGGCGGATTTGTCCTACTCAGGAGAGCGTTCACCGACAAACAACAGATAAAACGAAAGGCC
CAGTCTTCCGACTGAGCCTTTCGTTTTATTTGATGCCTGGCAGTTCCCTACTCTCGCG
Features (pLannotate 1.2.2; 11 found; start..end, strand, type, name):
     18..54      -  CDS            lacZα (fragment): LacZα fragment of β-galactosidase; lacZ fragment
     85..180     +  protein_bind   attL3: mutant version of attL; recombination site for the Gateway® LR reaction LR Clonase™
    186..750     +  CDS            K-Ras (fragment) (sequence partly withheld): human small GTPase proto-oncoprotein
    754..847     -  protein_bind   attL2 (fragment): mutant version of attL; recombination site for the Gateway® LR reaction LR Clonase™
    962..985     +  promoter       Pc promoter (fragment): intI1 (promoter lies within the coding sequence); class 1 integron promoter
   1161..1217    +  CDS            GmR (fragment): gentamycin acetyltransferase; aacC1; confers resistance to gentamycin
   1224..2015    +  CDS            SmR: aminoglycoside adenylyltransferase (Murphy, 1985); aadA; confers resistance to spectinomycin and streptomycin
   2108..2696    +  rep_origin     ori: high-copy-number ColE1/pMB1/pBR322/pUC origin of replication
   2879..2971    +  CDS            lacI (fragment): lac repressor; lacI; The lac repressor binds to the lac operator to inhibit transcription in E. coli. This inhibition can be relieved by adding lactose or isopropyl-β-D-thiogalactopyranoside (IPTG).
   3026..3053    -  terminator     rrnB T2 terminator: transcription terminator T2 from the E. coli rrnB gene
   3185..3228    +  terminator     rrnB T1 terminator: Escherichia coli rrnB; transcription terminator T1 from the E. coli rrnB gene
