[The description below was written by a language model from this plasmid's Addgene catalogue record and pLannotate feature annotations shown in this document.]
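Description:
R777-E116 Hs.KRAS-nostop is a Gateway entry clone built on the pDonor-255 backbone that carries the human KRAS open reading frame, matching the NM_004985.4 reference transcript, with its stop codon removed. The sequenced plasmid is about 3.3 kb, consistent with the 2.7 kb backbone plus the 564 bp insert. It is maintained in E. coli at high copy from a ColE1/pUC-type origin and selected with spectinomycin through the aadA (SmR) aminoglycoside adenylyltransferase gene. A fragment of a class 1 integron Pc promoter and a short remnant of a gentamicin resistance gene lie upstream of this marker. The small lacZα and lacI fragments appear to be backbone remnants rather than functional elements. The rrnB T1 and T2 terminators sit near the cloning region, where elements of this kind typically shield the insert from read-through transcription.

The K-Ras coding sequence is flanked by two attL-type recombination sites, which the automated annotation labels as attL3 on the upstream side and a partial attL2 on the downstream side. The upstream label may simply reflect the similarity among attL variants, and the record does not resolve this. No promoter is annotated upstream of KRAS, as expected for an entry clone that serves as a shuttle rather than an expression construct. In an LR Clonase reaction, the ORF is transferred into a destination vector that supplies the promoter, regulatory elements and host-specific features. Because the stop codon is absent, translation can continue through the downstream recombination site into a C-terminal tag or fusion partner encoded by the destination vector. This is the stated purpose of the clone.
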