Addgene plasmid #70400: R777-E116 Hs.KRAS-nostop
Purpose: Gateway ORF clone of human KRAS [NM_004985.4] without stop codon (for C-terminal fusions)
Depositing lab: Dominic Esposito. Depositing organization: National Cancer Institute (NCI).
Backbone
  Vector backbone: pDonor-255
  Backbone size w/o insert (bp): 2693
  Vector type: Gateway Entry Clone
Growth in bacteria
  Bacterial resistance: Spectinomycin, 50 μg/mL
  Growth temperature: 37°C
  Growth strain: DH10B
  Copy number: High Copy
Gene/Insert
  Gene/Insert name: KRAS (alt name: NM_004985.4)
  Species: H. sapiens (human)
  Insert size (bp): 564
  Entrez Gene: KRAS (a.k.a. 'C-K-RAS, C-K-RAS, CFC2, K-RAS2A, K-RAS2B, K-RAS4A, K-RAS4B, K-Ras, K-Ras 2, KI-RAS, KRAS1, KRAS2, NS, NS3, OES, RALD, RASK2, c-Ki-ras, c-Ki-ras2)
  Cloning method: Gateway Cloning
  Sequencing primers: 5′ M13F 23-mer (5'-CCCAGTCACGACGTTGTAAAACG); 3′ attLR 23-mer (5'-TAACATCAGAGATTTTGAGACAC)
Terms and licenses: Academic/Nonprofit Terms; Industry Terms: Not Available to Industry
How to cite: R777-E116 Hs.KRAS-nostop was a gift from Dominic Esposito (Addgene plasmid # 70400 ; http://n2t.net/addgene:70400 ; RRID:Addgene_70400)
