>Addgene plasmid #70400 | R777-E116 Hs.KRAS-nostop | addgene partial sequence | sequence record 132436 | pCR8_R1 5'-cgaaccgaacaggcttatgt-3'
GGTGTGCGTCACCCGGCAACCTTGGGTAGCAGCGAAGTCGAGGCATTTCTGTCCTGGCTGGTCTAGAGGA
TCTAAGCTTGCATGCAAATAATGATTTTATTTTGACTGATAGTGACCTGTTCGTTGCAACAAATTGATAA
GCAATGCTTTCCTATAATGCCAACTTTGTACAAGAAAGTTGA
[487 nt withheld, positions 183-669]
